>Addgene plasmid #242824 | EBFP2-PIPKγ87 | addgene full sequence | sequence record 484517 | Addgene NGS Result
CTTGAGATCCTTTTTTTCTGCGCGTAATCTGCTGCTTGCAAACAAAAAAACCACCGCTACCAGCGGTGGT
TTGTTTGCCGGATCAAGAGCTACCAACTCTTTTTCCGAAGGTAACTGGCTTCAGCAGAGCGCAGATACCA
AATACTGTTCTTCTAGTGTAGCCGTAGTTAGGCCACCACTTCAAGAACTCTGTAGCACCGCCTACATACC
TCGCTCTGCTAATCCTGTTACCAGTGGCTGCTGCCAGTGGCGATAAGTCGTGTCTTACCGGGTTGGACTC
AAGACGATAGTTACCGGATAAGGCGCAGCGGTCGGGCTGAACGGGGGGTTCGTGCACACAGCCCAGCTTG
GAGCGAACGACCTACACCGAACTGAGATACCTACAGCGTGAGCTATGAGAAAGCGCCACGCTTCCCGAAG
GGAGAAAGGCGGACAGGTATCCGGTAAGCGGCAGGGTCGGAACAGGAGAGCGCACGAGGGAGCTTCCAGG
GGGAAACGCCTGGTATCTTTATAGTCCTGTCGGGTTTCGCCACCTCTGACTTGAGCGTCGATTTTTGTGA
TGCTCGTCAGGGGGGCGGAGCCTATGGAAAAACGCCAGCAACGCGGCCTTTTTACGGTTCCTGGCCTTTT
GCTGGCCTTTTGCTCACATGTTCTTTCCTGCGTTATCCCCTGATTCTGTGGATAACCGTATTACCGCCAT
GCATTAGTTATTAATAGTAATCAATTACGGGGTCATTAGTTCATAGCCCATATATGGAGTTCCGCGTTAC
ATAACTTACGGTAAATGGCCCGCCTGGCTGACCGCCCAACGACCCCCGCCCATTGACGTCAATAATGACG
TATGTTCCCATAGTAACGCCAATAGGGACTTTCCATTGACGTCAATGGGTGGAGTATTTACGGTAAACTG
CCCACTTGGCAGTACATCAAGTGTATCATATGCCAAGTACGCCCCCTATTGACGTCAATGACGGTAAATG
GCCCGCCTGGCATTATGCCCAGTACATGACCTTATGGGACTTTCCTACTTGGCAGTACATCTACGTATTA
GTCATCGCTATTACCATGGTGATGCGGTTTTGGCAGTACATCAATGGGCGTGGATAGCGGTTTGACTCAC
GGGGATTTCCAAGTCTCCACCCCATTGACGTCAATGGGAGTTTGTTTTGGCACCAAAATCAACGGGACTT
TCCAAAATGTCGTAACAACTCCGCCCCATTGACGCAAATGGGCGGTAGGCGTGTACGGTGGGAGGTCTAT
ATAAGCAGAGCTGGTTTAGTGAACCGTCAGATCCGCTAGCGCTACCGGTCGCCACCATGGTGAGCAAGGG
CGAGGAGCTGTTCACCGGGGTGGTGCCCATCCTGGTCGAGCTGGACGGCGACGTAAACGGCCACAAGTTC
AGCGTGAGGGGCGAGGGCGAGGGCGATGCCACCAACGGCAAGCTGACCCTGAAGTTCATCTGCACCACCG
GCAAGCTGCCCGTGCCCTGGCCCACCCTCGTGACCACCCTGAGCCACGGCGTGCAGTGCTTCGCCCGCTA
CCCCGACCACATGAAGCAGCACGACTTCTTCAAGTCCGCCATGCCCGAAGGCTACGTCCAGGAGCGCACC
ATCTTCTTCAAGGACGACGGCACCTACAAGACCCGCGCCGAGGTGAAGTTCGAGGGCGACACCCTAGTGA
ACCGCATCGAGCTGAAGGGCGTCGACTTCAAGGAGGACGGCAACATCCTGGGGCACAAGCTGGAGTACAA
CTTCAACAGCCACAACATCTATATCATGGCCGTCAAGCAGAAGAACGGCATCAAGGTGAACTTCAAGATC
CGCCACAACGTGGAGGACGGCAGCGTGCAGCTCGCCGACCACTACCAGCAGAACACCCCCATCGGCGACG
GCCCCGTGCTGCTGCCCGACAGCCACTACCTGAGCACCCAGTCCGTGCTGAGCAAAGACCCCAACGAGAA
GCGCGATCACATGGTCCTGCTGGAGTTCCGCACCGCCGCCGGGATCACTCTCGGCATGGACGAGCTGTAC
AAGTCCGGACTCAGATCTCGAGCTCAAAGCTTCGAATTCATGGAGCTGGAGGTACCGGACGAGGCGGAGA
GCGCTGAGGCGGGGGCCGTGCCCTCGGAGGCGGCGTGGGCGGCAGAGAGCGGGGCGGCGGCAGGTTTGGC
TCAGAAGAAGGCGGCCCCAACAGAGGTTCTGTCCATGACGGCACAGCCGGGCCCTGGCCATGGGAAGAAG
TTGGGCCATCGAGGTGTGGACGCATCCGGCGAAACCACCTACAAGAAGACCACCTCCTCCACCCTGAAGG
GTGCCATCCAGCTGGGCATCGGCTACACCGTGGGCCACCTGAGCTCCAAGCCCGAACGCGACGTGCTCAT
GCAGGACTTCTACGTGGTGGAGAGCATCTTCTTCCCCAGCGAAGGCAGCAACCTCACCCCCGCCCACCAC
TTCCAGGACTTCCGCTTCAAGACCTATGCACCTGTCGCCTTCCGCTACTTCCGGGAGCTCTTTGGGATCC
GGCCAGATGATTACTTGTACTCCCTGTGCAATGAGCCGCTGATCGAGCTGTCCAACCCGGGCGCCAGTGG
CTCCCTCTTCTACGTCACCAGCGACGACGAGTTCATCATCAAGACCGTCATGCACAAGGAGGCCGAGTTC
CTGCAGAAGCTGCTCCCTGGCTACTACATGAACCTCAACCAGAACCCGCGGACGCTGCTGCCCAAGTTCT
ATGGGCTGTACTGCGTGCAGTCGGGGGGCAAGAACATCCGCGTCGTGGTCATGAACAACATCCTGCCCCG
CGTGGTCAAGATGCACCTCAAGTTCGACCTCAAGGGCTCCACCTACAAGCGGCGCGCCAGCAAGAAGGAG
AAGGAGAAGAGCTTCCCCACCTACAAGGACCTGGACTTCATGCAGGACATGCCCGAGGGGCTCCTGCTGG
ACGCCGACACCTTCAGCGCCCTGGTCAAGACGCTGCAGCGGGACTGCCTGGTCCTGGAAAGTTTCAAGAT
CATGGACTACAGCCTGCTGCTGGGCGTGCACAACATCGACCAGCACGAGCGCGAGCGGCAGGCGCAGGGC
GCCCAGAGCACCTCAGATGAGAAGCGGCCTGTGGGCCAGAAGGCGCTCTACTCCACGGCCATGGAGTCCA
TCCAGGGTGGCGCCGCGCGCGGGGAGGCCATCGAATCGGATGACACGATGGGCGGGATCCCCGCTGTGAA
CGGCCGCGGGGAGCGGCTGCTGCTGCACATTGGCATCATCGACATCCTGCAGTCCTACAGGTTCATCAAG
AAACTGGAGCACACCTGGAAGGCCCTCGTCCACGATGGGGACACGGTGTCCGTCCACCGCCCCAGCTTCT
ATGCCGAGCGCTTTTTCAAGTTCATGAGCAACACGGTCTTTCGGAAGAACTCCTCCCTGAAGTCCTCGCC
CTCCAAGAAGGGGCGCGGCGGAGCCTTGCTAGCTGTGAAACCGCTGGGGCCCACCGCTGCCTTCTCGGCC
AGCCAGATCCCTAGCGAGCGGGAGGAGGCCCAGTACGACCTGCGGGGGGCCCGCAGCTACCCCACGCTGG
AGGACGAAGGCCGGCCCGACCTCCTGCCCTGCACGCCACCTTCTTTCGAAGAAGCCACTACAGCCTCCAT
TGCCACGACTCTGTCATCCACATCCCTCTCCATTCCTGAGCGGTCCCCCTCGGAGACGTCGGAGCAGCCG
CGGTACAGGCGGCGCACACAGTCGTCTGGACAGGATGGCAGGCCGCAGGAGGAGCCACCCGCGGAAGAGG
ATCTGCAGCAGATTACAGTGCAGGTGGAGCCTGCGTGCAGCGTGGAGATTGTGGTCCCCAAAGAGGAGGA
CGCAGGGGTGGAGGCTTCCCCGGCCGGTGCCTCTGCTGCTGTTGAAGTAGAAACTGCCAGCCAGGCCTCA
GACGAGGAGGGCGCACCTGCCAGCCAGGCCTCGGACGAGGAGGACGCGCCCGCCACCGACATCTACTTTT
GAGTCGACGGTACCGCGGGCCCGGGATCCACCGGATCTAGATAACTGATCATAATCAGCCATACCACATT
TGTAGAGGTTTTACTTGCTTTAAAAAACCTCCCACACCTCCCCCTGAACCTGAAACATAAAATGAATGCA
ATTGTTGTTGTTAACTTGTTTATTGCAGCTTATAATGGTTACAAATAAAGCAATAGCATCACAAATTTCA
CAAATAAAGCATTTTTTTCACTGCATTCTAGTTGTGGTTTGTCCAAACTCATCAATGTATCTTAACGCGT
AAATTGTAAGCGTTAATATTTTGTTAAAATTCGCGTTAAATTTTTGTTAAATCAGCTCATTTTTTAACCA
ATAGGCCGAAATCGGCAAAATCCCTTATAAATCAAAAGAATAGACCGAGATAGGGT
[37 nt withheld, positions 4397-4433]
AAAGAACGTGGACTCCAACGTCAAAGG
[49 nt withheld, positions 4461-4509]
T
[91 nt withheld, positions 4511-4601]
G
[124 nt withheld, positions 4603-4726]
CAGGTGGCACTTTTCGGGGAAATGTGCGCGGAACCCCTATTTGTTTATTTTTCTAAATACATTCAAATAT
GTATCCGCTCATGAGACAATAACCCTGATAAATGCTTCAATAATATTGAAAAAGGAAGAGTCCTGAGGCG
GAAAGAACCAGCTGTGGAATGTGTGTCAGTTAGGGTGTGGAAAGTCCCCAGGCTCCCCAGCAGGCAGAAG
TATGCAAAGCATGCATCTCAATTAGTCAGCAACCAGGTGTGGAAAGTCCCCAGGCTCCCCAGCAGGCAGA
AGTATGCAAAGCATGCATCTCAATTAGTCAGCAACCATAGTCCCGCCCCTAACTCCGCCCATCCCGCCCC
TAACTCCGCCCAGTTCCGCCCATTCTCCGCCCCATGGCTGACTAATTTTTTTTATTTATGCAGAGGCCGA
GGCCGCCTCGGCCTCTGAGCTATTCCAGAAGTAGTGAGGAGGCTTTTTTGGAGGCCTAGGCTTTTGCAAA
GATCGATCAAGAGACAGGATGAGGATCGTTTCGCATGATTGAACAAGATGGATTGCACGCAGGTTCTCCG
GCCGCTTGGGTGGAGAGGCTATTCGGCTATGACTGGGCACAACAGACAATCGGCTGCTCTGATGCCGCCG
TGTTCCGGCTGTCAGCGCAGGGGCGCCCGGTTCTTTTTGTCAAGACCGACCTGTCCGGTGCCCTGAATGA
ACTGCAAGACGAGGCAGCGCGGCTATCGTGGCTGGCCACGACGGGCGTTCCTTGCGCAGCTGTGCTCGAC
GTTGTCACTGAAGCGGGAAGGGACTGGCTGCTATTGGGCGAAGTGCCGGGGCAGGATCTCCTGTCATCTC
ACCTTGCTCCTGCCGAGAAAGTATCCATCATGGCTGATGCAATGCGGCGGCTGCATACGCTTGATCCGGC
TACCTGCCCATTCGACCACCAAGCGAAACATCGCATCGAGCGAGCACGTACTCGGATGGAAGCCGGTCTT
GTCGATCAGGATGATCTGGACGAAGAGCATCAGGGGCTCGCGCCAGCCGAACTGTTCGCCAGGCTCAAGG
CGAGCATGCCCGACGGCGAGGATCTCGTCGTGACCCATGGCGATGCCTGCTTGCCGAATATCATGGTGGA
AAATGGCCGCTTTTCTGGATTCATCGACTGTGGCCGGCTGGGTGTGGCGGACCGCTATCAGGACATAGCG
TTGGCTACCCGTGATATTGCTGAAGAGCTTGGCGGCGAATGGGCTGACCGCTTCCTCGTGCTTTACGGTA
TCGCCGCTCCCGATTCGCAGCGCATCGCCTTCTATCGCCTTCTTGACGAGTTCTTCTGAGCGGGACTCTG
GGGTTCGAAATGACCGACCAAGCGACGCCCAACCTGCCATCACGAGATTTCGATTCCACCGCCGCCTTCT
ATGAAAGGTTGGGCTTCGGAATCGTTTTCCGGGACGCCGGCTGGATGATCCTCCAGCGCGGGGATCTCAT
GCTGGAGTTCTTCGCCCACCCTAGGGGGAGGCTAACTGAAACACGGAAGGAGACAATACCGGAAGGAACC
CGCGCTATGACGGCAATAAAAAGACAGAATAAAACGCACGGTGTTGGGTCGTTTGTTCATAAACGCGGGG
TTCGGTCCCAGGGCTGGCACTCTGTCGATACCCCACCGAGACCCCATTGGGGCCAATACGCCCGCGTTTC
TTCCTTTTCCCCACCCCACCCCCCAAGTTCGGGTGAAGGCCCAGGGCTCGCAGCCAACGTCGGGGCGGCA
GGCCCTGCCATAGCCTCAGGTTACTCATATATACTTTAGATTGATTTAAAACTTCATTTTTAATTTAAAA
GGATCTAGGTGAAGATCCTTTTTGATAATCTCATGACCAAAATCCCTTAACGTGAGTTTTCGTTCCACTG
AGCGTCAGACCCCGTAGAAAAGATCAAAGGATCTT
Features (pLannotate 1.2.2; 16 found; start..end, strand, type, name):
      2..590     +  rep_origin     ori: high-copy-number ColE1/pMB1/pBR322/pUC origin of replication
    765..1068    +  enhancer       CMV enhancer: human cytomegalovirus immediate early enhancer
   1069..1272    +  promoter       CMV promoter: human cytomegalovirus (CMV) immediate early promoter
   1317..2033    +  CDS            EBFP2: EBFP2 is a basic (constitutively fluorescent) blue fluorescent protein published in 2007, derived from Aequorea victoria. It is reported to be a rapidly-maturing monomer with moderate acid sensitivity.
   2034..2069    +  misc_feature   MCS (fragment): multiple cloning site
   2070..3989    +  CDS            PIP5K1C: PI51C_HUMAN - Also known as KIAA0589. Experimental evidence at protein level: Swiss-Prot protein existence level 1. Catalyzes the phosphorylation of phosphatidylinositol 4- phosphate (PtdIns(4)P/PI4P) to form phosphatidylinositol 4,5- bisphosphate (PtdIns(4,5)P2/PIP2), a lipid second messenger that regulates several cellular processes such as signal transduction, vesicle trafficking, actin cytoskeleton dynamics, cell adhesion, and cell motility (PubMed:12422219, PubMed:22942276). PtdIns(4,5)P2 can directly act as a second messenger or can be utilized as a precursor to generate other second mes
   3992..4019    +  misc_feature   MCS (fragment): multiple cloning site
   4036..4120    +  CDS            large T antigen (fragment): large T antigen from SV40 (simian virus 40)
   4143..4264    +  polyA_signal   SV40 poly(A) signal: SV40 polyadenylation signal
   4298..4726    -  rep_origin     f1 ori (sequence partly withheld): f1 bacteriophage origin of replication; arrow indicates direction of (+) strand synthesis
   4753..4857    +  promoter       AmpR promoter: bla
   4859..5216    +  promoter       SV40 promoter: SV40 enhancer and early promoter
   5251..6045    +  CDS            NeoR/KanR: aminoglycoside phosphotransferase from Tn5; aph(3')-II (or nptII); confers resistance to neomycin, kanamycin, and G418 (Geneticin®)
   6066..6218    +  CDS            ble (fragment): BLE_KLEPN - Experimental evidence at protein level: Swiss-Prot protein existence level 1. Binding protein with a strong affinity to the bleomycin family of antibiotics. Binds to CL990; an antimitotic-antibiotic compound. From Klebsiella pneumoniae.
   6277..6324    +  polyA_signal   HSV TK poly(A) signal: herpes simplex virus thymidine kinase polyadenylation signal (Cole and Stacy, 1985)
   6415..6431    -  polyA_signal   bGH poly(A) signal (fragment): bovine growth hormone polyadenylation signal
