[The description below was written by a language model from this plasmid's Addgene catalogue record and pLannotate feature annotations shown in this document.]
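Description:
EBFP2-PIPKγ87 is a mammalian expression plasmid built on the EBFP2-C1 backbone, a C1-type fluorescent-protein fusion vector in which the gene of interest is placed downstream of, and in frame with, the fluorescent protein. It is propagated in E. coli through a high-copy ColE1/pUC-type origin and selected with kanamycin. The resistance cassette is the dual-purpose NeoR/KanR gene (Tn5 aminoglycoside phosphotransferase). A bacterial bla-type promoter drives it in E. coli, and the SV40 enhancer/early promoter with an HSV TK polyadenylation signal drives it in mammalian cells, so it can also support G418 selection of transfected cells. An f1 phage origin is present as well. The short annotated fragments of ble, SV40 large T antigen and the bGH poly(A) signal appear to be backbone remnants rather than functional elements.

The payload is a single transcription unit driven by the human CMV immediate-early enhancer and promoter and terminated by the SV40 poly(A) signal. It encodes EBFP2, a monomeric, rapidly maturing blue fluorescent protein derived from Aequorea victoria. A short stretch of residual multiple cloning site joins EBFP2 to wild-type human PIP5K1C, specifically the PIPKγ87 form of phosphatidylinositol phosphate kinase type I gamma, which was inserted by Gibson assembly. This enzyme phosphorylates PI4P to produce PI(4,5)P2, a lipid messenger involved in actin dynamics, vesicle trafficking, cell adhesion and motility.

The N-terminal blue tag allows the kinase to be overexpressed and its localisation followed by fluorescence microscopy, including alongside green or red reporters. The associated publication concerns integrin activation and adhesion assembly, which suggests the construct was used to study this kinase in that setting.
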