Addgene plasmid #242824: EBFP2-PIPKγ87
Purpose: Encodes wildtype human PIPKγ87 and N-terminal EBFP2 tag
Depositing lab: Cheng-han Yu. Depositing organization: University of Hong Kong. Publication: Kindlin Regulates Mechanosensitive Activation and Adhesion Assembly of Integrin beta6. Lee WN, Li J, Chen NP, Yu CH. Adv Sci (Weinh). 2025 Jun 10:e01078. doi: 10.1002/advs.202501078. PubMed 40492509.
Backbone
  Vector backbone: EBFP2-C1
  Vector type: Mammalian Expression
Growth in bacteria
  Bacterial resistance: Kanamycin, 50 μg/mL
  Growth temperature: 37°C
  Growth strain: DH5alpha
  Copy number: High Copy
Gene/Insert
  Gene/Insert name: Phosphatidylinositol phosphate kinase type 1 gamma 87 (alt names: PIP5K1C; PtdInsPKI gamma 87)
  Species: H. sapiens (human)
  Mutation: N/A
  Entrez Gene: PIP5K1C (a.k.a. LCCS3, PIP5K-GAMMA, PIP5K1-gamma, PIP5Kgamma)
  Cloning method: Gibson Cloning
Terms and licenses: Academic/Nonprofit Terms; Industry Terms: Not Available to Industry
How to cite: EBFP2-PIPKγ87 was a gift from Cheng-han Yu (Addgene plasmid # 242824 ; http://n2t.net/addgene:242824 ; RRID:Addgene_242824)
